Addgene plasmid #172315: pAGHa-SERBP1(189-400)
Purpose: Expression of the C-terminal (189-400) domain of SERBP1 in E. coli.
Depositing lab: David Libich. Depositing organization: University of Texas Health Science Center at San Antonio. Publication: The (1)H, (15)N and (13)C resonance assignments of the C-terminal domain of Serpine mRNA binding protein 1 (SERBP1). Baudin A, Xu X, Libich DS. Biomol NMR Assign. 2021 Oct;15(2):461-466. doi: 10.1007/s12104-021-10046-3. Epub 2021 Aug 26. PubMed 34436734.
Backbone
  Vector backbone: pET11
  Backbone size w/o insert (bp): 4500
  Total vector size (bp): 5200
  Vector type: Bacterial Expression
Growth in bacteria
  Bacterial resistance: Ampicillin, 100 μg/mL
  Growth temperature: 37°C
  Growth strain: DH5alpha
  Copy number: Unknown
Gene/Insert
  Gene/Insert name: Plasminogen Activator Inhibitor 1 RNA-binding protein, residues 189-400 (alt name: SERBP1, Serpine1 mRNA Binding Protein 1, PAI-RBP1)
  Species: H. sapiens (human)
  Insert size (bp): 699
  Mutation: deleted 1-188, 401-408
  Entrez Gene: SERBP1 (a.k.a. CGI-55, CHD3IP, HABP4L, Hero45, PAI-RBP1, PAIRBP1)
  Tag / fusion protein: His8
  Cloning method: Restriction Enzyme; 5′ cloning site KasI (not destroyed); 3′ cloning site BamH1 (not destroyed)
  Sequencing primers: 5′ T7 forward; 3′ T7 reverse
Terms and licenses: Academic/Nonprofit Terms; Industry Terms: Not Available to Industry
How to cite: pAGHa-SERBP1(189-400) was a gift from David Libich (Addgene plasmid # 172315 ; http://n2t.net/addgene:172315 ; RRID:Addgene_172315)
