[The description below was written by a language model from this plasmid's Addgene catalogue record and pLannotate feature annotations shown in this document.]
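Description:
pAGHa-SERBP1(189-400) is a bacterial expression plasmid built on a pET11 backbone for producing the C-terminal domain of human SERBP1 (Serpine1 mRNA binding protein 1, also called PAI-RBP1) in E. coli. It is about 5.2 kb and is maintained through a ColE1/pMB1-type origin accompanied by the pBR322 bom region and the rop gene, which normally keeps copy number modest; the record itself lists copy number as unknown. Selection is by ampicillin through the β-lactamase gene and its native promoter. Several fragments of the tetracycline efflux gene and its promoter are also annotated. These appear to be interrupted pBR322 remnants typical of pET vectors rather than a working marker, and tetracycline resistance is not listed.

The expression cassette is driven by a T7 promoter followed by the phage T7 gene 10 ribosome binding site, so transcription depends on a host that supplies T7 RNA polymerase. No lac operator or lacI gene is annotated. The open reading frame begins with an N-terminal 8xHis affinity tag, followed by the SERBP1 fragment covering residues 189-400, with residues 1-188 and 401-408 deleted. The insert was cloned between KasI and BamHI sites, both retained. Downstream, the annotation software detects a short match to a T7 gene 10-derived solubility tag just before the T7 terminator. It lies after the insert and is probably residual vector sequence, and the record does not list it as a fusion partner. The associated publication reports NMR backbone resonance assignments for this domain, which suggests the plasmid is used to produce purified recombinant protein for structural and biophysical studies.
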