Features (pLannotate 1.2.2; 18 found; start..end, strand, type, name):
     79..97      +  promoter       T7 promoter: promoter for bacteriophage T7 RNA polymerase
    129..151     +  RBS            RBS: efficient ribosome binding site from bacteriophage T7 gene 10 (Olins and Rangwala, 1989)
    166..189     +  CDS            8xHis: 8xHis affinity tag
    208..855     +  CDS            SERBP1 (fragment): PAIRB_HUMAN - Also known as PAIRBP1. Experimental evidence at protein level: Swiss-Prot protein existence level 1. May play a role in the regulation of mRNA stability. Binds to the 3'-most 134 nt of the SERPINE1/PAI1 mRNA, a region which confers cyclic nucleotide regulation of message decay. Seems to play a role in PML-nuclear bodies formation (PubMed:28695742). From Homo sapiens (Human).
    866..915     +  CDS            SET1 (fragment): solubility-enhancement tag derived from T7 phage gene 10B
    923..970     +  terminator     T7 terminator: transcription terminator for bacteriophage T7 RNA polymerase
    993..1097    -  CDS            TcR (fragment): tetracycline efflux protein; tet; confers resistance to tetracycline
   1145..1174    -  promoter       tet promoter: E. coli promoter for tetracycline efflux protein gene
   1287..1391    +  promoter       AmpR promoter: bla
   1392..2252    +  CDS            AmpR: β-lactamase; bla; confers resistance to ampicillin, carbenicillin, and related antibiotics
   2423..3011    +  rep_origin     ori: high-copy-number ColE1/pMB1/pBR322/pUC origin of replication
   3197..3336    -  misc_feature   bom: basis of mobility region from pBR322
   3438..3629    -  CDS            rop: Rop protein, which maintains plasmids at low copy number; rop
   3646..4026    +  CDS            YPB1_ECOLX: Protein predicted: Swiss-Prot protein existence level 4. From Escherichia coli.
   4268..4350    -  CDS            TcR (fragment): tetracycline efflux protein; tet; confers resistance to tetracycline
   4350..5039    -  CDS            TcR (fragment): tetracycline efflux protein; tet; confers resistance to tetracycline
   5069..5233    -  CDS            TcR (fragment): tetracycline efflux protein; tet; confers resistance to tetracycline
   5234..57      -  CDS            TcR (fragment) (across the origin): tetracycline efflux protein; tet; confers resistance to tetracycline
>Addgene plasmid #172315 | pAGHa-SERBP1(189-400) | addgene full sequence | sequence record 338562 | Addgene NGS Result
GCAACCGCACCTGTAGCGCCGGTGATGCCGGCCACGATGCGTCCGGCGTAGAGGATCGAGATCTCGATCC
CGCGAAATTAATACGACTCACTATAGGGAGACCACAACGGTTTCCCTCTAGAAATAATTTTGTTTAACTT
TAAGAAGGAGATATACCATATGGACCACCATCACCACCACCATCACCATGCTAGCGAGAATCTTTATTTT
CAGGGCGCCGGTAAGCGTGAGTTCGACCGTCACAGCGGCAGCGATCGTAGCAGCTTCAGCCACTACAGCG
GTCTGAAACACGAAGACAAGCGTGGTGGCAGCGGTAGCCACAACTGGGGCACCGTGAAGGATGAGCTGAC
CGAAAGCCCGAAATACATCCAGAAGCAGATCAGCTACAACTACAGCGACCTGGATCAGAGCAACGTGACC
GAGGAAACCCCGGAGGGCGAGGAACACCACCCGGTTGCTGACACCGAAAACAAGGAGAACGAAGTGGAGG
AAGTTAAAGAGGAAGGCCCGAAGGAGATGACCCTGGACGAATGGAAAGCTATCCAGAACAAAGATCGTGC
GAAGGTTGAGTTCAACATCCGTAAGCCGAACGAAGGCGCTGACGGCCAGTGGAAAAAGGGTTTCGTGCTG
CACAAAAGCAAGAGCGAGGAAGCTCACGCGGAGGACAGCGTTATGGATCACCACTTCCGTAAACCGGCGA
ACGACATCACCAGCCAGCTGGAAATCAACTTCGGTGATCTGGGTCGTCCGGGTCGTGGTGGCCGTGGTGG
CCGTGGTGGCCGTGGTCGTGGTGGCCGTCCGAACCGTGGCAGCCGTACCGACAAGAGCAGCGCTAGCGCT
CCGGATGTTGATGATTAAGGATCCGGCTGCTAACAAAGCCCGAAAGGAAGCTGAGTTGGCTGCTGCCACC
GCTGAGCAATAACTAGCATAACCCCTTGGGGCCTCTAAACGGGTCTTGAGGGGTTTTTTGCTGAAAGGAG
GAACTATATCCGGATATCCCGCAAGAGGCCCGGCAGTACCGGCATAACCAAGCCTATGCCTACAGCATCC
AGGGTGACGGTGCCGAGGATGACGATGAGCGCATTGTTAGATTTCATACACGGTGCCTGACTGCGTTAGC
AATTTAACTGTGATAAACTACCGCATTAAAGCTTATCGGATGATAAGCTGTCAAACATGAGAATTCTTGA
AGACGAAAGGGCCTCGTGATACGCCTATTTTTATAGGTTAATGTCATGATAATAATGGTTTCTTAGACGT
CAGGTGGCACTTTTCGGGGAAATGTGCGCGGAACCCCTATTTGTTTATTTTTCTAAATACATTCAAATAT
GTATCCGCTCATGAGACAATAACCCTGATAAATGCTTCAATAATATTGAAAAAGGAAGAGTATGAGTATT
CAACATTTCCGTGTCGCCCTTATTCCCTTTTTTGCGGCATTTTGCCTTCCTGTTTTTGCTCACCCAGAAA
CGCTGGTGAAAGTAAAAGATGCTGAAGATCAGTTGGGTGCACGAGTGGGTTACATCGAACTGGATCTCAA
CAGCGGTAAGATCCTTGAGAGTTTTCGCCCCGAAGAACGTTTTCCAATGATGAGCACTTTTAAAGTTCTG
CTATGTGGCGCGGTATTATCCCGTGTTGACGCCGGGCAAGAGCAACTCGGTCGCCGCATACACTATTCTC
AGAATGACTTGGTTGAGTACTCACCAGTCACAGAAAAGCATCTTACGGATGGCATGACAGTAAGAGAATT
ATGCAGTGCTGCCATAACCATGAGTGATAACACTGCGGCCAACTTACTTCTGACAACGATCGGAGGACCG
AAGGAGCTAACCGCTTTTTTGCACAACATGGGGGATCATGTAACTCGCCTTGATCGTTGGGAACCGGAGC
TGAATGAAGCCATACCAAACGACGAGCGTGACACCACGATGCCTGCAGCAATGGCAACAACGTTGCGCAA
ACTATTAACTGGCGAACTACTTACTCTAGCTTCCCGGCAACAATTAATAGACTGGATGGAGGCGGATAAA
GTTGCAGGACCACTTCTGCGCTCGGCCCTTCCGGCTGGCTGGTTTATTGCTGATAAATCTGGAGCCGGTG
AGCGTGGGTCTCGCGGTATCATTGCAGCACTGGGGCCAGATGGTAAGCCCTCCCGTATCGTAGTTATCTA
CACGACGGGGAGTCAGGCAACTATGGATGAACGAAATAGACAGATCGCTGAGATAGGTGCCTCACTGATT
AAGCATTGGTAACTGTCAGACCAAGTTTACTCATATATACTTTAGATTGATTTAAAACTTCATTTTTAAT
TTAAAAGGATCTAGGTGAAGATCCTTTTTGATAATCTCATGACCAAAATCCCTTAACGTGAGTTTTCGTT
CCACTGAGCGTCAGACCCCGTAGAAAAGATCAAAGGATCTTCTTGAGATCCTTTTTTTCTGCGCGTAATC
TGCTGCTTGCAAACAAAAAAACCACCGCTACCAGCGGTGGTTTGTTTGCCGGATCAAGAGCTACCAACTC
TTTTTCCGAAGGTAACTGGCTTCAGCAGAGCGCAGATACCAAATACTGTCCTTCTAGTGTAGCCGTAGTT
AGGCCACCACTTCAAGAACTCTGTAGCACCGCCTACATACCTCGCTCTGCTAATCCTGTTACCAGTGGCT
GCTGCCAGTGGCGATAAGTCGTGTCTTACCGGGTTGGACTCAAGACGATAGTTACCGGATAAGGCGCAGC
GGTCGGGCTGAACGGGGGGTTCGTGCACACAGCCCAGCTTGGAGCGAACGACCTACACCGAACTGAGATA
CCTACAGCGTGAGCTATGAGAAAGCGCCACGCTTCCCGAAGGGAGAAAGGCGGACAGGTATCCGGTAAGC
GGCAGGGTCGGAACAGGAGAGCGCACGAGGGAGCTTCCAGGGGGAAACGCCTGGTATCTTTATAGTCCTG
TCGGGTTTCGCCACCTCTGACTTGAGCGTCGATTTTTGTGATGCTCGTCAGGGGGGCGGAGCCTATGGAA
AAACGCCAGCAACGCGGCCTTTTTACGGTTCCTGGCCTTTTGCTGGCCTTTTGCTCACATGTTCTTTCCT
GCGTTATCCCCTGATTCTGTGGATAACCGTATTACCGCCTTTGAGTGAGCTGATACCGCTCGCCGCAGCC
GAACGACCGAGCGCAGCGAGTCAGTGAGCGAGGAAGCGGAAGAGCGCCTGATGCGGTATTTTCTCCTTAC
GCATCTGTGCGGTATTTCACACCGCAATGGTGCACTCTCAGTACAATCTGCTCTGATGCCGCATAGTTAA
GCCAGTATACACTCCGCTATCGCTACGTGACTGGGTCATGGCTGCGCCCCGACACCCGCCAACACCCGCT
GACGCGCCCTGACGGGCTTGTCTGCTCCCGGCATCCGCTTACAGACAAGCTGTGACCGTCTCCGGGAGCT
GCATGTGTCAGAGGTTTTCACCGTCATCACCGAAACGCGCGAGGCAGCTGCGGTAAAGCTCATCAGCGTG
GTCGTGAAGCGATTCACAGATGTCTGCCTGTTCATCCGCGTCCAGCTCGTTGAGTTTCTCCAGAAGCGTT
AATGTCTGGCTTCTGATAAAGCGGGCCATGTTAAGGGCGGTTTTTTCCTGTTTGGTCACTGATGCCTCCG
TGTAAGGGGGATTTCTGTTCATGGGGGTAATGATACCGATGAAACGAGAGAGGATGCTCACGATACGGGT
TACTGATGATGAACATGCCCGGTTACTGGAACGTCGTGAGGGTAAACAACTGGCGGTATGGATGCGGCGG
GACCAGAGAAAAATCACTCAGGGTCAATGCCAGCGCTTCGTTAATACAGATGTAGGTGTTCCACAGGGTA
GCCAGCAGCATCCTGCGATGCAGATCCGGAACATAATGGTGCAGGGCGCTGACTTCCGCGTTTCCAGACT
TTACGAAACACGGAAACCGAAGACCATTCATGTTGTTGCTCAGGTCGCAGACGTTTTGCAGCAGCAGTCG
CTTCACGTTCGCTCGCGTATCGGTGATTCATTCTGCTAACCAGTAAGGCAACCCCGCCAGCCTAGCCGGG
TCCTCAACGACAGGAGCACGATCATGCACACCCGTGGCCAGGACCCAACGCTGCCCGAGATGCGCCGCGT
GCGGCTGCTGGAGATGGCGGACGCGATGGATATGTTCTGCCAAGGGTTGGTTTGCGCATTCACAGTTCTC
CGCAAGAATTGATTGGCTCCAATTCTTGGAGTGGTGAATCCGTTAGCGAGGTGCCGCCGGCTTCCATTCA
GGTCGAGGTGGCCCGGCTCCATGCACCGCGACGCAACGCGGGGAGGCAGACAAGGTATAGGGCGGCACCT
ACAATCCATGACAAGGTATAGGGCGGCACCTACAATCCATGCCAACCCGTTCCATGTGCTCGCCGAGGCG
GCATAAATCGCCGTGACGATCAGCGGTCCAATGATCGAAGTTAGGCTGGTAAGAGCCGCGAGCGATCCTT
GAAGCTGTCCCTGATGGTCGTCATCTACCTGCCTGGACAGCATGGCCTGCAACGCGGGCATCCCGATGCC
GCCGGAAGCGAGAAGAATCATAATGGGGAAGGCCATCCAGCCTCGCGTCGCGAACGCCAGCAAGACGTAG
CCCAGCGCGTCGGCCGCCATGCCGGCGATAATGGCCTGCTTCTCGCCGAAACGTTTGGTGGCGGGACCAG
TGACGAAGGCTTGAGCGAGGGCGTGCAAGATTCCGAATACCGCAAGCGACAGGCCGATCATCGTCGCGCT
CCAGCGAAAGCGGTCCTCGCCGAAAATGACCCAGAGCGCTGCCGGCACCTGTCCTACGAGTTGCATGATA
AAGAAGACAGTCATAAGTGCGGCGACGATAGTCATGCCCCGCGCCCACCGGAAGGAGCTGACTGGGTTGA
AGGCTCTCAAGGGCATCGGTTGACGCTCTCCCTTATGCGACTCCTGCATTAGGAAGCAGCCCAGTAGTAG
GTTGAGGCCGTTGAGCACCGCCGCCGCAAGGAATGGTGCATGCAAGGAGATGGAGCCCAACAGTCCCCCC
ATGCAAGGAGATGGAGCCCAACAGTCCCCATGCAAGGAGATGGAGCCCAACAGTCCCACGGCCACGGGGC
CTGCCACCATACCCACGCCGAAACAAGCGCTCATGAGCCCGAAGTGGCGAGCCCGATCTTCCCCATCGGT
GATGTCGGCGATATAGGCGCAAGCAACCGCACCTGTAGCGCCGGTGATGCCGGGTCGGCGATATAGGCGC
AA
